>Addgene plasmid #249289 | CHIKV eGFP-Zeo replicon | addgene full sequence | sequence record 497969 | Addgene NGS Result
GTTCAACAGACCTGACGGAAGGTAGACGAGGCAAGTTGTCTATTATGAGAGGGAAAAAGCTAAAACCGTG
CGACCGTGTGCTGTTCTCAGTAGGGTCAACGCTCTACCCGGAAAGCCGCAAGCTACTTAAGAGCTGGCAC
CTGCCATCGGTGTTCCATTTAAAGGGCAAACTCAGCTTCACATGCCGCTGTGATACAGTGGTTTCGTGTG
AGGGCTACGTCGTTAAGAGAATAACGATGAGCCCAGGCCTTTATGGAAAAACCACAGGGTATGCGGTAAC
CCACCACGCAGACGGATTCCTGATGTGCAAGACTACCGACACGGTTGACGGCGAAAGAATGTCATTCTCG
GTGTGCACATACGTGCCGGCGACCATTTGTGATCAAATGACCGGCATCCTTGCTACAGAAGTCACGCCGG
AGGATGCACAGAAGCTGTTGGTGGGGCTGAACCAGAGAATAGTGGTTAACGGCAGAACGCAACGGAATAC
GAACACCATGAAAAATTATCTGCTTCCCGTGGTCGCCCAAGCCCTCAGTAAGTGGGCAAAGGAGTGCCGG
AAAGACATGGAAGATGAAAAACTCCTGGGGGTCAGAGAAAGAACACTGACCTGCTGCTGTCTATGGGCAT
TCAAGAAGCAGAAAACACACACGGTCTACAAGAGGCCTGATACCCAGTCAATTCAGAAGGTTCAGGCCGA
GTTTGACAGCTTTGTGGTACCGAGTCTGTGGTCGTCCGGGTTGTCAATCCCTTTGAGGACTAGAATCAAA
TGGTTGTTAAGCAAGGTGCCAAAAACCGACCTGATCCCATACAGCGGAGACGCCCGAGAAGCCCGGGACG
CAGAAAAAGAAGCAGAGGAAGAACGAGAAGCAGAACTGACTCGCGAAGCCCTACCACCTCTACAGGCAGC
ACAGGAAGATGTTCAGGTCGAAATCGACGTGGAACAGCTTGAGGACAGAGCGGGCGCAGGAATAATAGAG
ACTCCGAGAGGAGCTATCAAAGTTACTGCCCAACCAACAGACCACGTCGTGGGAGAGTACCTGGTACTCT
CCCCGCAGACCGTACTACGTAGCCAGAAGCTCAGTCTGATTCACGCTTTGGCGGAGCAAGTGAAGACGTG
CACGCACAACGGACGAGCAGGGAGGTATGCGGTCGAAGCGTACGACGGCCGAGTCCTAGTGCCCTCAGGC
TATGCAATCTCGCCTGAAGACTTCCAGAGTCTAAGCGAAAGCGCAACGATGGTGTATAACGAAAGAGAGT
TCGTAAACAGAAAGCTACACCATATTGCGATGCACGGACCAGCCCTGAACACCGACGAAGAGTCGTATGA
GCTGGTGAGGGCAGAGAGGACAGAACACGAGTACGTCTACGACGTGGATCAGAGAAGATGCTGTAAGAAG
GAAGAAGCCGCAGGACTGGTACTGGTGGGCGACTTGACTAATCCGCCCTACCACGAATTCGCATATGAAG
GGCTAAAAATCCGCCCTGCCTGCCCATACAAAATTGCAGTCATAGGAGTCTTCGGAGTACCGGGATCTGG
CAAGTCAGCTATTATCAAGAACCTAGTTACCAGGCAGGACCTGGTGACTAGCGGAAAGAAAGAAAACTGC
CAAGAAATCACCACCGACGTGATGAGACAGAGAGGTCTAGAGATATCTGCACGTACGGTTGACTCGCTGC
TCTTGAATGGATGCAACAGACCAGTCGACGTGTTGTACGTAGACGAGGCGTTTGCGTGCCACTCTGGAAC
GCTACTTGCTTTGATCGCCTTGGTGAGACCAAGGCAGAAAGTTGTACTTTGTGGTGACCCGAAGCAGTGC
GGCTTCTTCAATATGATGCAGATGAAAGTCAACTATAATCACAACATCTGCACCCAAGTGTACCACAAAA
GTATCTCCAGGCGGTGTACACTGCCTGTGACCGCCATTGTGTCATCGTTGCATTACGAAGGCAAAATGCG
CACTACGAATGAGTACAACAAGCCGATTGTAGTGGACACTACAGGCTCAACAAAACCTGACCCTGGAGAC
CTCGTGTTAACGTGCTTCAGAGGGTGGGTTAAACAACTGCAAATTGACTATCGTGGATACGAGGTCATGA
CAGCAGCCGCATCCCAAGGGTTAACCAGAAAAGGAGTTTACGCAGTTAGACAAAAAGTTAATGAAAACCC
GCTCTATGCATCAACGTCAGAGCACGTCAACGTACTCCTAACGCGTACGGAAGGTAAACTGGTATGGAAG
ACACTTTCCGGCGACCCGTGGATAAAGACGCTGCAGAACCCACCGAAAGGAAACTTCAAAGCAACTATTA
AGGAGTGGGAGGTGGAGCATGCATCAATAATGGCGGGCATCTGCAGTCACCAAATGACCTTCGATACATT
CCAAAATAAAGCCAACGTTTGTTGGGCTAAGAGCTTGGTCCCTATCCTCGAAACAGCGGGGATAAAACTA
AATGATAGGCAGTGGTCTCAGATAATTCAAGCCTTCAAAGAAGACAAAGCATACTCACCTGAAGTAGCCC
TGAATGAAATATGTACGCGCATGTATGGGGTGGATCTAGACAGCGGGCTATTTTCTAAACCGTTGGTGTC
TGTGTATTACGCGGATAACCACTGGGATAATAGGCCTGGAGGGAAAATGTTCGGATTTAACCCCGAGGCA
GCATCCATTCTAGAAAGAAAGTATCCATTCACAAAAGGGAAGTGGAACATCAACAAGCAGATCTGCGTGA
CTACCAGGAGGATAGAAGACTTTAACCCTACCACCAACATCATACCGGCCAACAGGAGACTACCACACTC
ATTAGTGGCCGAACACCGCCCAGTAAAAGGGGAAAGAATGGAATGGCTGGTTAACAAGATAAACGGCCAC
CACGTGCTCCTGGTCAGTGGCTATAACCTTGCACTGCCTGGGGAGGAAGGGAGTACTAAGAGAGTCACTT
GGGTAGCGCCGTTAGGTGTCCGCGGAGCGGACTACACATACAACCTAGAGTTGGGTCTGCCAGCAACGCT
TGGTAGGTATGACCTAGTGGTCATAAACATCCACACACCTTTTCGCATACACCATTACCAACAGTGCGTC
GACCACGCAATGAAACTGCAAATGCTCGGGGGTGACTCATTGAGACTGCTCAAAGGGGGCGGATCCCTAT
TGATCAGAGCATATGGTTACGCAGATAGAACCAGTGAACGAGTCATCTGCGTATTGGGACGCAAGTTTAG
ATCGTCTAGAGCGTTGAAACCACCATGTGTCACCAGCAACACTGAGATGTTTTTCCTATTCAGCAACTTT
GACAATGGCAGAAGGAATTTCACAACTCATGTCATGAACAATCAACTGAATGCAGCCTTCGTAGGACAGG
TCACCCGAGCAGGATGTGCACCGTCGTACCGGGTAAAACGCATGGACATCGCGAAGAACGATGAAGAGTG
CGTAGTCAACGCCGCTAACCCTCGCGGGTTACCGGGTGGCGGTGTTTGCAAGGCAGTATACAAAAAATGG
CCGGAGTCCTTTAAGAACAGTGCAACACCAGTGGGAACCGCAAAAACAGTTATGTGCGGTACGTATCCAG
TAATCCACGCTGTTGGACCAAACTTCTCTAATTATTCGGAGTCTGAAGGGGACCGGGAATTGGCAGCTGC
CTATCGAGAAGTCGCAAAGGAAGTAACTAGGCTGGGAGTAAATAGTGTAGCTATACCTCTCCTCTCCACA
GGTGTATACTCAGGAGGGAAAGACAGGCTGACCCAGTCACTGAACCACCTCTTTACAGCCATGGACTCGA
CGGATGCAGACGTGGTCATCTACTGCCGCGACAAAGAATGGGAGAAGAAAATATCTGAGGCCATACAGAT
GCGGACCCAAGTAGAGCTGCTGGATGAGCACATCTCCATAGACTGCGATCTTGTTCGCGTGCACCCTGAC
AGCAGCTTGGCAGGCAGAAAAGGATACAGCACCACGGAAGGCGCACTGTACTCATATCTAGAAGGGACCC
GTTTTCATCAGACGGCTGTGGATATGGCGGAGATACATACTATGTGGCCAAAGCAAACAGAGGCCAATGA
GCAAGTCTGCCTATATGCCCTGGGGGAAAGTATTGAATCGATCAGGCAGAAATGCCCGGTGGATGATGCA
GACGCATCATCTCCCCCCAAAACTGTCCCATGCCTTTGCCGTTACGCTATGACTCCAGAACGCGTCACCC
GGCTTCGCATGAACCACGTCACAAGCATAATTGTGTGTTCTTCGTTTCCCCTCCCAAAGTACAAAATAGA
AGGAGTGCAAAAAGTCAAATGCTCTAAGGTAATGCTATTTGACCACAACGTGCCATCGCGCGTAAGTCCA
AGGGAATATAGATCTTCCCAGGAGTCTGCACAGGAGGCGAGTACAATCACGTCACTGACGCATAGTCAAT
TCGACCTAAGCGTTGATGGCGAGATACTGCCCGTCCCGTCAGACCTGGATGCTGACGCCCCAGCCCTAGA
ACCAGCACTAGACGACGGGGCGACACACACGCTGCCATCCACAACCGGAAACCTTGCGGCCGTGTCTGAT
TGGGTAATGAGCACCGTACCTGTCGCGCCGCCCAGAAGAAGGCGAGGGAGAAACCTGACTGTGACATGTG
ACGAGAGAGAAGGGAATATAACACCCATGGCTAGCGTCCGATTCTTTAGGGCAGAGCTGTGTCCGGTCGT
ACAAGAAACAGCGGAGACGCGTGACACAGCAATGTCTCTTCAGGCACCACCGAGTACCGCCACGGAACCG
AATCATCCGCCGATCTCCTTCGGAGCATCAAGCGAGACGTTCCCCATTACATTTGGGGACTTCAACGAAG
GAGAAATCGAAAGCTTGTCTTCTGAGCTACTAACTTTCGGAGACTTCTTACCAGGAGAAGTGGATGACTT
GACAGACAGCGACTGGTCCACGTGCTCAGACACGGACGACGAGTTAAGACTAGACAGGGCAGGTGGGTAT
ATATTCTCGTCGGACACCGGTCCAGGTCATTTACAACAGAAGTCAGTACGCCAGTCAGTGCTGCCGGTGA
ACACCCTGGAGGAAGTCCACGAGGAGAAGTGTTACCCACCTAAGCTGGATGAAGCAAAGGAGCAACTATT
ACTTAAGAAACTCCAGGAGAGTGCATCCATGGCCAACAGAAGCAGGTATCAGTCGCGCAAAGTAGAAAAC
ATGAAAGCAGCAATCATCCAGAGACTAAAGAGAGGCTGTAGACTATACTTAATGTCAGAGACCCCAAAAG
TCCCTACTTACCGGACTACATATCCGGCGCCTGTGTACTCGCCTCCGATCAACGTCCGATTGTCCAATCC
CGAGTCCGCAGTGGCAGCATGCAATGAGTTCTTAGCTAGAAACTATCCAACTGTCTCATCATACCAAATT
ACCGACGAGTATGATGCATATCTAGACATGGTGGACGGGTCGGAGAGTTGCCTGGACCGAGCGACATTCA
ATCCGTCAAAACTCAGGAGCTACCCGAAACAGCACGCTTACCACGCGCCCTCCATCAGAAGCGCTGTACC
GTCCCCATTCCAGAACACACTACAGAATGTACTGGCAGCAGCCACGAAAAGAAACTGCAACGTCACACAG
ATGAGGGAATTACCCACTTTGGACTCAGCAGTATTCAACGTGGAGTGTTTCAAAAAATTCGCATGCAACC
AAGAATACTGGGAAGAATTTGCTGCCAGCCCTATTAGGATAACAACTGAGAATTTAGCAACCTATGTTAC
TAAACTAAAAGGGCCAAAAGCAGCAGCGCTATTCGCAAAAACCCATAATCTACTGCCACTACAGGAAGTA
CCAATGGATAGGTTCACAGTAGATATGAAAAGGGACGTAAAGGTGACTCCTGGTACAAAGCATACAGAGG
AAAGACCTAAGGTGCAGGTTATACAGGCGGCTGAACCCTTGGCGACAGCATACCTATGTGGGATTCACAG
AGAGCTGGTTAGGAGGCTGAACGCCGTCCTCCTACCCAATGTACATACACTATTTGACATGTCTGCCGAG
GATTTCGATGCCATCATAGCCGCACACTTTAAGCCAGGAGACACTGTTTTGGAAACGGACATAGCCTCCT
TTGATAAGAGCCAAGATGATTCACTTGCGCTTACTGCTTTGATGCTGTTAGAGGATTTAGGGGTGGATCA
CTCCCTGCTGGACTTGATAGAGGCTGCTTTCGGAGAGATTTCCAGCTGTCACCTACCGACAGGTACGCGC
TTCAAGTTCGGCGCCATGATGAAATCAGGTATGTTCCTAACTCTGTTCGTCAACACATTGTTAAACATCA
CCATCGCCAGCCGAGTGCTGGAAGATCGTCTGACAAAATCCGCGTGCGCGGCCTTCATCGGCGACGACAA
CATAATACATGGAGTCGTCTCCGATGAATTGATGGCAGCCAGATGTGCCACTTGGATGAACATGGAAGTG
AAGATCATAGATGCAGTTGTATCCTTGAAAGCCCCTTACTTTTGTGGAGGGTTTATACTGCACGATACTG
TGACAGGAACAGCTTGCAGAGTGGCAGACCCGCTAAAAAGGCTTTTTAAACTGGGCAAACCGCTAGCGGC
AGGTGACGAACAAGATGAAGATAGAAGACGAGCGCTGGCTGACGAAGTGATCAGATGGCAACGAACAGGG
CTAATTGATGAGCTGGAGAAAGCGGTATACTCTAGGTACGAAGTGCAGGGTATATCAGTTGTGGTAATGT
CCATGGCCACCTTTGCAAGCTCCAGATCCAACTTCGAGAAGCTCAGAGGACCCGTCATAACTTTGTACGG
CGGTCCTAAATAGGTACGCACTACAGCTACCTATTTTGCAGAAGCCGACAGCAAGTATCTAAACACTAAT
CAGCTACCTAGGATGGTGAGCAAGGGCGAGGAGCTGTTCACCGGGGTGGTGCCCATCCTGGTCGAGCTGG
ACGGCGACGTAAACGGCCACAAGTTCAGCGTGTCCGGCGAGGGCGAGGGCGATGCCACCTACGGCAAGCT
GACCCTGAAGTTCATCTGCACCACCGGCAAGCTGCCCGTGCCCTGGCCCACCCTCGTGACCACCCTGACC
TACGGCGTGCAGTGCTTCAGCCGCTACCCCGACCACATGAAGCAGCACGACTTCTTCAAGTCCGCCATGC
CCGAAGGCTACGTCCAGGAGCGCACCATCTTCTTCAAGGACGACGGCAACTACAAGACCCGCGCCGAGGT
GAAGTTCGAGGGCGACACCCTGGTGAACCGCATCGAGCTGAAGGGCATCGACTTCAAGGAGGACGGCAAC
ATCCTGGGGCACAAGCTGGAGTACAACTACAACAGCCACAACGTCTATATCATGGCCGACAAGCAGAAGA
ACGGCATCAAGGTGAACTTCAAGATCCGCCACAACATCGAGGACGGCAGCGTGCAGCTCGCCGACCACTA
CCAGCAGAACACCCCCATCGGCGACGGCCCCGTGCTGCTGCCCGACAACCACTACCTGAGCACCCAGTCC
GCCCTGAGCAAAGACCCCAACGAGAAGCGCGATCACATGGTCCTGCTGGAGTTCGTGACCGCCGCCGGGA
TCACTCTCGGCATGGACGAGCTGTACAAGGGTAGCGGCAGCGGTAGCGGTAGCGGCAGCATGGCTAAATT
AACATCTGCCGTTCCTGTTTTAACAGCTAGGGATGTTGCAGGTGCTGTAGAGTTTTGGACAGATAGGTTA
GGATTCTCAAGAGACTTTGTTGAGGACGATTTTGCTGGTGTTGTCAGGGATGACGTTACTTTATTTATCT
CAGCAGTCCAAGATCAAGTTGTCCCTGATAATACATTGGCTTGGGTCTGGGTCAGGGGTTTAGATGAATT
ATATGCTGAATGGTCAGAAGTTGTATCTACAAACTTCAGAGATGCTTCTGGTCCAGCTATGACCGAGATT
GGTGAACAGCCATGGGGTAGAGAATTTGCTTTGAGAGATCCAGCTGGAAATTGTGTTCATTTTGTTGCTG
AAGAACAAGATTAAGTTTAAACTAACTTGACAATTAAGTATGAAGGTATATGTGTCCCCTAAGAGACACA
CTGTACATAGCAAATAATCTATAGATCAAAGGGCTACGCAACCCCTGAATAGTAACAAAATACAAAATCA
CTAAAAATTATAAAAACAGAAAAATACATAAATAGGTATACGTGTCCCCTAAGAGACACATTGTATGTAG
GTGATAAGTATAGATCAAAGGGCCGAATAACCCCTGAATAGTAACAAAATATGAAAATCAATAAAAATCA
TAAAATAGAAAAACCATAAACAGAAGTAGTTCAAAGGGCTATAAAACCCCTGAATAGTAACAAAACATAA
AATTAATAAAAATCAAATGAATACCATAATTGGCAAACGGAAGAGATGTAGGTACTTAAGCTTCCTAAAA
GCAGCCGAACTCACTTTGAGAAGTAGGCATAGCATACCGAACTCTTCCACGATTCTCCGAACCCACAGGG
ACGTAGGAGATGTTATTTTGTTTTTAATATTTCAAAAAAAAAAAAAAAAAAAAAAAAAAAAAAGCGGCCG
CTTCCGCTCACTGCCCGCTTTCCAGTCGGGAAACCTGTCGTGCCAGCTGCATTAACATGGTCATAGCTGT
TTCCTTGCGTATTGGGCGCTCTCCGCTTCCTCGCTCACTGACTCGCTGCGCTCGGTCGTTCGGGTAAAGC
CTGGGGTGCCTAATGAGCAAAAGGCCAGCAAAAGGCCAGGAACCGTAAAAAGGCCGCGTTGCTGGCGTTT
TTCCATAGGCTCCGCCCCCCTGACGAGCATCACAAAAATCGACGCTCAAGTCAGAGGTGGCGAAACCCGA
CAGGACTATAAAGATACCAGGCGTTTCCCCCTGGAAGCTCCCTCGTGCGCTCTCCTGTTCCGACCCTGCC
GCTTACCGGATACCTGTCCGCCTTTCTCCCTTCGGGAAGCGTGGCGCTTTCTCATAGCTCACGCTGTAGG
TATCTCAGTTCGGTGTAGGTCGTTCGCTCCAAGCTGGGCTGTGTGCACGAACCCCCCGTTCAGCCCGACC
GCTGCGCCTTATCCGGTAACTATCGTCTTGAGTCCAACCCGGTAAGACACGACTTATCGCCACTGGCAGC
AGCCACTGGTAACAGGATTAGCAGAGCGAGGTATGTAGGCGGTGCTACAGAGTTCTTGAAGTGGTGGCCT
AACTACGGCTACACTAGAAGAACAGTATTTGGTATCTGCGCTCTGCTGAAGCCAGTTACCTTCGGAAAAA
GAGTTGGTAGCTCTTGATCCGGCAAACAAACCACCGCTGGTAGCGGTGGTTTTTTTGTTTGCAAGCAGCA
GATTACGCGCAGAAAAAAAGGATCTCAAGAAGATCCTTTGATCTTTTCTACGGGGTCTGACGCTCAGTGG
AACGAAAACTCACGTTAAGGGATTTTGGTCATGAGATTATCAAAAAGGATCTTCACCTAGATCCTTTTAA
ATTAAAAATGAAGTTTTAAATCAATCTAAAGTATATATGAGTAAACTTGGTCTGACAGTTACCAATGCTT
AATCAGTGAGGCACCTATCTCAGCGATCTGTCTATTTCGTTCATCCATAGTTGCCTGACTCCCCGTCGTG
TAGATAACTACGATACGGGAGGGCTTACCATCTGGCCCCAGTGCTGCAATGATACCGCGAGAACCACGCT
CACCGGCTCCAGATTTATCAGCAATAAACCAGCCAGCCGGAAGGGCCGAGCGCAGAAGTGGTCCTGCAAC
TTTATCCGCCTCCATCCAGTCTATTAATTGTTGCCGGGAAGCTAGAGTAAGTAGTTCGCCAGTTAATAGT
TTGCGCAACGTTGTTGCCATTGCTACAGGCATCGTGGTGTCACGCTCGTCGTTTGGTATGGCTTCATTCA
GCTCCGGTTCCCAACGATCAAGGCGAGTTACATGATCCCCCATGTTGTGCAAAAAAGCGGTTAGCTCCTT
CGGTCCTCCGATCGTTGTCAGAAGTAAGTTGGCCGCAGTGTTATCACTCATGGTTATGGCAGCACTGCAT
AATTCTCTTACTGTCATGCCATCCGTAAGATGCTTTTCTGTGACTGGTGAGTACTCAACCAAGTCATTCT
GAGAATAGTGTATGCGGCGACCGAGTTGCTCTTGCCCGGCGTCAATACGGGATAATACCGCGCCACATAG
CAGAACTTTAAAAGTGCTCATCATTGGAAAACGTTCTTCGGGGCGAAAACTCTCAAGGATCTTACCGCTG
TTGAGATCCAGTTCGATGTAACCCACTCGTGCACCCAACTGATCTTCAGCATCTTTTACTTTCACCAGCG
TTTCTGGGTGAGCAAAAACAGGAAGGCAAAATGCCGCAAAAAAGGGAATAAGGGCGACACGGAAATGTTG
AATACTCATACTCTTCCTTTTTCAATATTATTGAAGCATTTATCAGGGTTATTGTCTCATGAGCGGATAC
ATATTTGAATGTATTTAGAAAAATAAACAAATAGGGGTTCCGCGCACATTTCCCCGAAAAGTGCCACCTA
AATTGTAAGCGTTAATATTTTGTTAAAATTCGCGTTAAATTTTTGTTAAATCAGCTCATTTTTTAACCAA
TAGGCCGAAATCGGCAAAATCCCTTATAAATCAAAAGAATAGACCGAGATAGGGTTGAGTGGCCGCTACA
GGGCGCTCCCATTCGCCATTCAGGCTGCGCAACTGTTGGGAAGGGCGTTTCGGTGCGGGCCTCTTCGCTA
TTACGCCAGCTGGCGAAAGGGGGATGTGCTGCAAGGCGATTAAGTTGGGTAACGCCAGGGTTTTCCCAGT
CACGACGTTGTAAAACGACGGCCAGTGATTTAAATACGATTTAGGTGACACTATAGATGGCTGCGTGAGA
CACACGTAGCCTACCAGTTTCTTACTGCTCTACTCTGCAAAGCAAGAGATTAATAACCCATCATGGATCC
TGTGTACGTGGACATAGACGCTGACAGCGCCTTTTTGAAGGCCCTGCAACGTGCGTACCCCATGTTTGAG
GTGGAACCAAGGCAGGTCACACCGAATGACCATGCTAATGCTAGAGCGTTCTCGCATCTAGCTATAAAAC
TAATAGAGCAGGAAATTGACCCCGACTCAACCATCCTGGATATCGGCAGTGCGCCAGCAAGGAGGATGAT
GTCGGACAGGAAGTACCACTGCGTCTGCCCGATGCGCAGTGCGGAAGATCCCGAGAGACTCGCCAATTAT
GCGAGAAAGCTAGCATCTGCCGCAGGAAAAGTCCTGGACAGAAACATCTCTGGAAAGATCGGGGACTTAC
AAGCAGTAATGGCCGTGCCAGACACGGAGACGCCAACATTCTGCTTACACACAGACGTCTCATGTAGACA
GAGAGCAGACGTCGCTATATACCAAGACGTCTATGCTGTACACGCACCCACGTCGCTATACCACCAGGCG
ATTAAAGGGGTCCGAGTGGCGTACTGGGTTGGGTTCGACACAACCCCGTTCATGTACAATGCCATGGCGG
GTGCCTACCCCTCATACTCGACAAACTGGGCAGATGAGCAGGTACTGAAGGCTAAGAACATAGGATTAT
Features (pLannotate 1.2.2; 11 found; start..end, strand, type, name):
   6873..7589    +  CDS            EGFP: EGFP is a basic (constitutively fluorescent) green fluorescent protein published in 1996, derived from Aequorea victoria. It is reported to be a rapidly-maturing weak dimer with moderate acid sensitivity.
   7620..7991    +  CDS            ble: BLE_STRHI - Experimental evidence at protein level: Swiss-Prot protein existence level 1. Binding protein with a strong affinity to the bleomycin family of antibiotics. From Streptoalloteichus hindustanus.
   8548..8595    -  CDS            lacI (fragment): lac repressor; lacI; The lac repressor binds to the lac operator to inhibit transcription in E. coli. This inhibition can be relieved by adding lactose or isopropyl-β-D-thiogalactopyranoside (IPTG).
   8632..8672    -  rep_origin     RSF ori (fragment): Plasmids containing the RSF 1030 origin of replication can be propagated in E. coli cells that contain additional plasmids with compatible origins.
   8750..9338    -  rep_origin     ori: high-copy-number ColE1/pMB1/pBR322/pUC origin of replication
   9509..10369   -  CDS            AmpR: β-lactamase; bla; confers resistance to ampicillin, carbenicillin, and related antibiotics
  10370..10474   -  promoter       AmpR promoter: bla
  10500..10631   -  rep_origin     M13 ori (fragment): M13 bacteriophage origin of replication; arrow indicates direction of (+) strand synthesis
  10652..10808   -  CDS            lacZα (fragment): LacZα fragment of β-galactosidase; lacZ fragment
  10819..10837   +  promoter       SP6 promoter: promoter for bacteriophage SP6 RNA polymerase
  10913..6800    +  CDS            POLN_CHIKS (across the origin): Experimental evidence at protein level: Swiss-Prot protein existence level 1. [RNA-directed RNA polymerase nsP4]: RNA dependent RNA polymerase (By similarity). Replicates genomic and antigenomic RNA by recognizing replications specific signals. The early replication complex formed by the polyprotein P123 and nsP4 synthesizes minus- strand RNAs (By similarity). The late replication complex composed of fully processed nsP1-nsP4 is responsible for the production of genomic and subgenomic plus-strand RNAs (By similarity). From Chikungunya virus (strain S27-African prototype) (CHIKV).
