[The description below was written by a language model from this plasmid's Addgene catalogue record and pLannotate feature annotations shown in this document.]
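Description:
CHIKV eGFP-Zeo replicon is a pBR322-based bacterial plasmid of about 11.5 kb that carries a cDNA copy of a subgenomic chikungunya virus replicon derived from strain LR2006-OPY1. It is maintained in E. coli through a ColE1/pMB1-type origin and an ampicillin resistance gene (β-lactamase with its own promoter), and is recorded as low copy. The feature table also picks up short fragments of lacI, an RSF origin, an M13 origin and lacZα in the backbone. These appear to be cloning remnants rather than functional parts.

The roughly 9.2 kb insert sits downstream of a bacteriophage SP6 promoter, so the plasmid serves as a template for in vitro transcription of replicon RNA. The transcript encodes the viral nonstructural polyprotein (nsP1–nsP4), annotated as a single long reading frame that spans the numbering origin of the circular map. This polyprotein supplies the replicase that copies the RNA and produces subgenomic plus-strand message. The structural polyprotein reading frame has been deleted and replaced by an EGFP coding sequence, followed closely by the ble gene, which encodes a bleomycin/Zeocin-binding protein. The catalogue describes the pair as a single eGFP-Zeocin ORF. In alphaviruses this position is normally expressed from the subgenomic promoter, although that element is not annotated here.

Without structural genes, the RNA can replicate in cells but should not produce infectious particles. Green fluorescence reports replication, and Zeocin resistance allows selection of cells that stably harbour the replicon. The record notes that the construct is a modified version of previously described CHIKV replicons.
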