Addgene plasmid #249289: CHIKV eGFP-Zeo replicon
Purpose: SP6-driven CHIKV_LR2006 OPY1 replicon with eGFP-Zeocin reporter selection cassette
Depositing lab: Amy Kistler. Depositing organization: Chan Zuckerberg Biohub.
Backbone
  Vector backbone: pBR322
  Backbone size w/o insert (bp): 2283
  Total vector size (bp): 11546
  Vector type: Bacterial Expression
Growth in bacteria
  Bacterial resistance: Ampicillin, 100 μg/mL
  Growth temperature: 30°C
  Growth strain: NEB Stable
  Copy number: Low Copy
Gene/Insert
  Gene/Insert name: CHIKV LR2006-OPY1 replicon harboring nonstructural genes (nsp1-nsp4) and eGFP-Zeocin ORF in place of structural genes
  Species: Chikungunyavirus virus
  Insert size (bp): 9229
  Mutation: structural polyprotein open reading frame deleted and replaced with eGFP-Zeocin reporter selection cassette
  GenBank ID: DQ443544.2 Chikungunya virus strain LR2006_OPY1, complete genome
  Promoter: SP6
  Cloning method: Other
  Sequencing primers: 5′ atttaggtgacactataga
Resource information
  A portion of this plasmid was derived from a plasmid made by: Mark Harris, 2022
Terms and licenses: Academic/Nonprofit Terms; Industry Terms: Not Available to Industry
Depositor comments: This plasmid is a modified version of the CHIKV replicons described in Remenyi, R., Roberts, G.C., Zothner, C. et al. SNAP-tagged Chikungunya Virus Replicons Improve Visualisation of Non-Structural Protein 3 by Fluorescence Microscopy. Sci Rep 7, 5682 (2017). https://doi.org/10.1038/s41598-017-05820-0. Please visit https://doi.org/10.1101/2025.01.09.632058 for bioRxiv preprint.
How to cite: CHIKV eGFP-Zeo replicon was a gift from Amy Kistler (Addgene plasmid # 249289 ; http://n2t.net/addgene:249289 ; RRID:Addgene_249289)
